>Addgene plasmid #207275 | pHCMV_FLUCV_HE | addgene full sequence | sequence record 407389 | Addgene NGS Result
GCGGCCGCTCTAGAGAGCTTGGCCCATTGCATACGTTGTATCCATATCATAATATGTACATTTATATTGG
CTCATGTCCAACATTACCGCCATGTTGACATTGATTATTGACTAGTTATTAATAGTAATCAATTACGGGG
TCATTAGTTCATAGCCCATATATGGAGTTCCGCGTTACATAACTTACGGTAAATGGCCCGCCTGGCTGAC
CGCCCAACGACCCCCGCCCATTGACGTCAATAATGACGTATGTTCCCATAGTAACGCCAATAGGGACTTT
CCATTGACGTCAATGGGTGGAGTATTTACGGTAAACTGCCCACTTGGCAGTACATCAAGTGTATCATATG
CCAAGTACGCCCCCTATTGACGTCAATGACGGTAAATGGCCCGCCTGGCATTATGCCCAGTACATGACCT
TATGGGACTTTCCTACTTGGCAGTACATCTACGTATTAGTCATCGCTATTACCATGGTGATGCGGTTTTG
GCAGTACATCAATGGGCGTGGATAGCGGTTTGACTCACGGGGATTTCCAAGTCTCCACCCCATTGACGTC
AATGGGAGTTTGTTTTGGCACCAAAATCAACGGGACTTTCCAAAATGTCGTAACAACTCCGCCCCATTGA
CGCAAATGGGCGGTAGGCGTGTACGGTGGGAGGTCTATATAAGCAGAGCTCGTTTAGTGAACCGTCAGAT
CGCCTGGACACGCCATCCACGCTGTTTTGACCTCCATAGATGACACCGGGACCGATCCAGCCTCCGGTCG
ACCGATCCTGAGAACTTCAGGGTGAGTTTGGGGACCCTTGATTGTTCTTTCTTTTTCGCTATTGTAAAAT
TCATGTTATATGGAGGGGGCAAAGTTTTCAGGGTGTTGTTTAGAATGGGAAGATGTCCCTTGTATCACCA
TGGACCCTCATGATAATTTTGTTTCTTTCACTTTCTACTCTGTTGACAACCATTGTCTCCTCTTATTTTC
TTTTCATTTTCTGTAACTTTTTCGTTAAACTTTAGCTTGCATTTGTAACGAATTTTTAAATTCACTTTTG
TTTATTTGTCAGATTGTAAGTACTTTCTCTAATCACTTTTTTTTCAAGGCAATCAGGGTATATTATATTG
TACTTCAGCACAGTTTTAGAGAACAATTGTTATAATTAAATGATAAGGTAGAATATTTCTGCATATAAAT
TCTGGCTGGCGTGGAAATATTCTTATTGGTAGAAACAACTACACCCTGGTCATCATCCTGCCTTTCTCTT
TATGGTTACAATGATATACACTGTTTGAGATGAGGATAAAATACTCTGAGTCCAAACCGGGCCCCTCTGC
TAACCATGTTCATGCCTTCTTCTCTTTCCTACAGCTCCTGGGCAACGTGCTGGTTGTTGTGCTGTCTCAT
CATTTTGGCAAAGAATTCGCCACCATGTTCTTCTCTCTGCTCCTCATGCTGGGACTCACCGAAGCCGAGA
AGATCAAAATCTGTCTGCAGAAGCAAGTGAATAGCAGCTTCTCTCTGCATAACGGCTTCGGAGGAAACCT
CTATGCTACCGAGGAGAAAAGGATGTTCGAGCTGGTGAAGCCCAAAGCCGGCGCCTCCGTCCTCAACCAA
TCCACATGGATCGGCTTCGGCGATTCTAGAACAGATAAGTCCAACTCCGCCTTCCCTAGATCCGCCGACG
TGTCCGCCAAGACCGCTGATAAGTTTAGGTCTCTGAGCGGCGGATCTCTGATGCTGTCCATGTTCGGCCC
CCCCGGCAAAGTGGACTATCTGTACCAAGGCTGCGGCAAGCACAAGGTGTTTTACGAAGGCGTGAATTGG
AGCCCTCACGCCGCCATCAATTGCTATAGAAAGAATTGGACCGACATCAAACTCAACTTCCAGAAAAATA
TTTACGAACTGGCCAGCCAGTCCCATTGTATGTCTCTGGTCAATGCTCTGGACAAGACAATCCCTCTGCA
AGCTACCGCCGGAGTGGCCAAGAACTGCAATAACTCCTTCCTCAAAAACCCCGCTCTGTATACCCAAGAG
GTGAACCCCTCCGTGGAGAAATGCGGCAAAGAGAATCTGGCCTTCTTCACCCTCCCCACCCAATTCGGCA
CCTACGAATGCAAACTGCACCTCGTGGCCAGCTGCTACTTTATCTACGACTCCAAGGAAGTGTATAACAA
GAGGGGCTGCGATAACTACTTTCAAGTGATCTATGACAGCAGCGGCAAAGTGGTCGGCGGCCTCGACAAT
AGAGTGAGCCCCTATACCGGCAACAGCGGCGATACACCCACCATGCAATGTGATATGCTGCAGCTGAAGC
CCGGCAGATACAGCGTGAGGTCCAGCCCTAGATTTCTCCTCATGCCCGAGAGGTCCTACTGTTTCGACAT
GAAGGAGAAGGGCCCCGTGACCGCCGTGCAATCCATTTGGGGCAAAGGAAGGGAGAGCGACCACGCCGTG
GATCAAGCTTGTCTGTCCACACCCGGCTGTATGCTGATCCAGAAGCAGAAACCCTATATCGGCGAGGCTG
ACGACCACCACGGAGACCAAGAGATGAGAGAACTGCTGTCCGGCCTCGATTACGAAGCCAGATGCATTTC
CCAGTCCGGATGGGTGAACGAGACCAGCCCCTTTACAGAGGAGTACCTCCTCCCTCCTAAGTTCGGCAGA
TGCCCTCTGGCCGCCAAGGAGGAGAGCATTCCTAAGATCCCCGACGGACTGCTGATCCCTACATCCGGCA
CCGATACAACCGTGACCAAGCCCAAATCTAGAATCTTTGGCATCGACGACCTCATCATTGGACTGCTGTT
CGTGGCTATCGTGGAAGCCGGCATCGGCGGCTATCTGCTGGGATCCAGAAAGGTGAGCGGCGGAGGCGTG
ACCAAGGAGAGCGCCGAGAAAGGCTTTGAGAAGATCGGCAACGACATCCAGATTCTGAGGTCCTCCACCA
ATATCGCCATCGAGAAGCTCAACGACAGAATCTCCCACGATGAGCAAGCCATTAGGGACCTCACACTGGA
AATCGAGAACGCTAGATCCGAAGCTCTGCTGGGAGAGCTGGGCATCATTAGGGCTCTGCTGGTCGGCAAC
ATTAGCATTGGACTGCAAGAGAGCCTCTGGGAGCTGGCTAGCGAAATCACCAATAGAGCCGGCGACCTCG
CCGTGGAAGTCTCCCCCGGATGTTGGGTGATCGACAACAACATCTGTGACCAGAGCTGCCAGAATTTCAT
CTTCAAATTCAACGAAACCGCTCCCGTGCCCACAATTCCCCCTCTGGACACCAAAATCGATCTGCAGTCC
GATCCCTTCTATTGGGGCAGCTCTCTGGGCCTCGCTATTACCGCTGCCATCTCTCTGGCCGCTCTGGTGA
TCTCCGGCATTGCCATCTGTAGAACCAAGTGATGTCTTCCTGGAGCTCCAGTCATTGACTATAACGTCTC
AGATCTTTTTCCCTCTGCCAAAAATTATGGGGACATCATGAAGCCCCTTGAGCATCTGACTTCTGGCTAA
TAAAGGAAATTTATTTTCATTGCAATAGTGTGTTGGAATTTTTTGTGTCTCTCACTCGGAAGGACATATG
GGAGGGCAAATCATTTAAAACATCAGAATGAGTATTTGGTTTAGAGTTTGGCAACATATGCCCATATGCT
GGCTGCCATGAACAAAGGTTGGCTATAAAGAGGTCATCAGTATATGAAACAGCCCCCTGCTGTCCATTCC
TTATTCCATAGAAAAGCCTTGACTTGAGGTTAGATTTTTTTTATATTTTGTTTTGTGTTATTTTTTTCTT
TAACATCCCTAAAATTTTCCTTACATGTTTTACTAGCCAGATTTTTCCTCCTCTCCTGACTACTCCCAGT
CATAGCTGTCCCTCTTCTCTTATGGAGATCCCTCGACGGATCGGCCGCAATTCGTAATCATGTCATAGCT
GTTTCCTGTGTGAAATTGTTATCCGCTCACAATTCCACACAACATACGAGCCGGAAGCATAAAGTGTAAA
GCCTGGGGTGCCTAATGAGTGAGCTAACTCACATTAATTGCGTTGCGCTCACTGCCCGCTTTCCAGTCGG
GAAACCTGTCGTGCCAGCTGCATTAATGAATCGGCCAACGCGCGGGGAGAGGCGGTTTGCGTATTGGGCG
CTCTTCCGCTTCCTCGCTCACTGACTCGCTGCGCTCGGTCGTTCGGCTGCGGCGAGCGGTATCAGCTCAC
TCAAAGGCGGTAATACGGTTATCCACAGAATCAGGGGATAACGCAGGAAAGAACATGTGAGCAAAAGGCC
AGCAAAAGGCCAGGAACCGTAAAAAGGCCGCGTTGCTGGCGTTTTTCCATAGGCTCCGCCCCCCTGACGA
GCATCACAAAAATCGACGCTCAAGTCAGAGGTGGCGAAACCCGACAGGACTATAAAGATACCAGGCGTTT
CCCCCTGGAAGCTCCCTCGTGCGCTCTCCTGTTCCGACCCTGCCGCTTACCGGATACCTGTCCGCCTTTC
TCCCTTCGGGAAGCGTGGCGCTTTCTCATAGCTCACGCTGTAGGTATCTCAGTTCGGTGTAGGTCGTTCG
CTCCAAGCTGGGCTGTGTGCACGAACCCCCCGTTCAGCCCGACCGCTGCGCCTTATCCGGTAACTATCGT
CTTGAGTCCAACCCGGTAAGACACGACTTATCGCCACTGGCAGCAGCCACTGGTAACAGGATTAGCAGAG
CGAGGTATGTAGGCGGTGCTACAGAGTTCTTGAAGTGGTGGCCTAACTACGGCTACACTAGAAGAACAGT
ATTTGGTATCTGCGCTCTGCTGAAGCCAGTTACCTTCGGAAAAAGAGTTGGTAGCTCTTGATCCGGCAAA
CAAACCACCGCTGGTAGCGGTGGTTTTTTTGTTTGCAAGCAGCAGATTACGCGCAGAAAAAAAGGATCTC
AAGAAGATCCTTTGATCTTTTCTACGGGGTCTGACGCTCAGTGGAACGAAAACTCACGTTAAGGGATTTT
GGTCATGAGATTATCAAAAAGGATCTTCACCTAGATCCTTTTAAATTAAAAATGAAGTTTTAAATCAATC
TAAAGTATATATGAGTAAACTTGGTCTGACAGTTACCAATGCTTAATCAGTGAGGCACCTATCTCAGCGA
TCTGTCTATTTCGTTCATCCATAGTTGCCTGACTCCCCGTCGTGTAGATAACTACGATACGGGAGGGCTT
ACCATCTGGCCCCAGTGCTGCAATGATACCGCGAGACCCACGCTCACCGGCACCAGATTTATCAGCAATA
AACCAGCCAGCCGGAAGGGCCGAGCGCAGAAGTGGTCCTGCAACTTTATCCGCCTCCATCCAGTCTATTA
ATTGTTGCCGGGAAGCTAGAGTAAGTAGTTCGCCAGTTAATAGTTTGCGCAACGTTGTTGCCATTGCTAC
AGGCATCGTGGTGTCACGCTCGTCGTTTGGTATGGCTTCATTCAGCTCCGGTTCCCAACGATCAAGGCGA
GTTACATGATCCCCCATGTTGTGCAAAAAAGCGGTTAGCTCCTTCGGTCCTCCGATCGTTGTCAGAAGTA
AGTTGGCCGCAGTGTTATCACTCATGGTTATGGCAGCACTGCATAATTCTCTTACTGTCATGCCATCCGT
AAGATGCTTTTCTGTGACTGGTGAGTACTCAACCAAGTCATTCTGAGAATAGTGTATGCGGCGACCGAGT
TGCTCTTGCCCGGCGTCAATACGGGATAATACCGCGCCACATAGCAGAACTTTAAAAGTGCTCATCATTG
GAAAACGTTCTTCGGGGCGAAAACTCTCAAGGATCTTACCGCTGTTGAGATCCAGTTCGATGTAACCCAC
TCGTGCACCCAACTGATCTTCAGCATCTTTTACTTTCACCAGCGTTTCTGGGTGAGCAAAAACAGGAAGG
CAAAATGCCGCAAAAAAGGGAATAAGGGCGACACGGAAATGTTGAATACTCATACTCTTCCTTTTTCAAT
ATTATTGAAGCATTTATCAGGGTTATTGTCTCATGAGCGGATACATATTTGAATGTATTTAGAAAAATAA
ACAAATAGGGGTTCCGCGCACATTTCCCCGAAAAGTGCCACCTAAATTGTAAGCGTTAATATTTTGTTAA
AATTCGCGTTAAATTTTTGTTAAATCAGCTCATTTTTTAACCAATAGGCCGAAATCGGCAAAATCCCTTA
TAAATCAAAAGAATAGACCGAGATAGGGT
[37 nt withheld, positions 6190-6226]
AAAGAACGTGGACTCCAACGTCAAAGG
[49 nt withheld, positions 6254-6302]
T
[91 nt withheld, positions 6304-6394]
G
[124 nt withheld, positions 6396-6519]
CCCATTCGCCATTCAGGCTGCGCAACTGTTGGGAAGGGCGATCGGTGCGGGCCTCTTCGCTATTACGCCA
GCTGGCGAAAGGGGGATGTGCTGCAAGGCGATTAAGTTGGGTAACGCCAGGGTTTTCCCAGTCACGACGT
TGTAAAACGACGGCCAGTGAGCGCGCGTAATACGACTCACTATAGGGCGAATTGGAGCTCCACCGCGGTG
Features (pLannotate 1.2.2; 16 found; start..end, strand, type, name):
     97..476     +  enhancer       CMV enhancer: human cytomegalovirus immediate early enhancer
    477..680     +  promoter       CMV promoter: human cytomegalovirus (CMV) immediate early promoter
    792..1364    +  intron         β-globin intron: intron from rabbit β-globin gene
   1425..3389    +  CDS            HE: HEMA_INCJH - Experimental evidence at protein level: Swiss-Prot protein existence level 1. Binds to the N-acetyl-9-O-acetylneuraminic acid residues on the cell surface, bringing about the attachment of the virus particle to the cell. Plays a major role in the determination of host range restriction and virulence. Class I viral fusion protein. Responsible for penetration of the virus into the cell cytoplasm by mediating the fusion of the membrane of the endocytosed virus particle with the endosomal membrane. Low pH in endosomes induce an irreversible conformational change in HEF2, releasing the
   3499..3554    +  polyA_signal   β-globin poly(A) signal: rabbit β-globin polyadenylation signal (Gil and Proudfoot, 1987)
   3936..3952    -  protein_bind   lac operator: The lac repressor binds to the lac operator to inhibit transcription in E. coli. This inhibition can be relieved by adding lactose or isopropyl-β-D-thiogalactopyranoside (IPTG). lac repressor encoded by lacI
   3960..3990    -  promoter       lac promoter: promoter for the E. coli lac operon
   4005..4026    -  protein_bind   CAP binding site: CAP binding activates transcription in the presence of cAMP. E. coli catabolite activator protein
   4039..4131    -  CDS            lacI (fragment): lac repressor; lacI; The lac repressor binds to the lac operator to inhibit transcription in E. coli. This inhibition can be relieved by adding lactose or isopropyl-β-D-thiogalactopyranoside (IPTG).
   4314..4902    -  rep_origin     ori: high-copy-number ColE1/pMB1/pBR322/pUC origin of replication
   5073..5933    -  CDS            AmpR: β-lactamase; bla; confers resistance to ampicillin, carbenicillin, and related antibiotics
   5934..6038    -  promoter       AmpR promoter: bla
   6091..6519    -  rep_origin     f1 ori (sequence partly withheld): f1 bacteriophage origin of replication; arrow indicates direction of (+) strand synthesis
   6524..6679    -  CDS            lacZα (fragment): LacZα fragment of β-galactosidase; lacZ fragment
   6687..6705    +  promoter       T7 promoter: promoter for bacteriophage T7 RNA polymerase
   6714..14      +  misc_feature   MCS (fragment) (across the origin): pBluescript multiple cloning site
