[The description below was written by a language model from this plasmid's Addgene catalogue record and pLannotate feature annotations shown in this document.]
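Description:
pHCMV_FLUCV_HE is a mammalian expression plasmid built on the pHCMV backbone that drives production of the Influenza C virus hemagglutinin-esterase (HE, also called HEF) glycoprotein. It is maintained in E. coli through a high-copy ColE1/pUC-type origin and selected with ampicillin via the β-lactamase gene and its native promoter. The backbone also carries an f1 phage origin, along with pBluescript-derived remnants (fragments of lacZα and lacI, the lac promoter/operator and CAP site, a T7 promoter and a partial multiple cloning site). These appear to be cloning vestiges rather than functional parts of the expression cassette.

The expression unit consists of the human cytomegalovirus immediate early enhancer and promoter, followed by a rabbit β-globin intron, which commonly improves transcript processing and expression. Next come the 1,965 bp HE open reading frame and a rabbit β-globin polyadenylation signal. The coding sequence was synthesized with mammalian codon optimization and inserted between EcoRI and BglII sites, both of which are retained. No epitope tag or reporter is annotated, and there is no mammalian selection marker, so the plasmid is suited to transient transfection.

The annotated protein is a class I viral fusion protein that binds N-acetyl-9-O-acetylneuraminic acid on cell surfaces and mediates low-pH-triggered fusion with the endosomal membrane. The recorded purpose is simply mammalian expression of HE. The associated publication concerns modular envelope design for cell type-specific delivery, which suggests use as a viral envelope protein supplied in trans, although the record does not describe a specific pseudotyping application.
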