Addgene plasmid #207275: pHCMV_FLUCV_HE
Purpose: Mammalian expression of Influenza C virus HE protein
Depositing lab: Feng Zhang. Publication: Cell type-specific delivery by modular envelope design. Strebinger D, Frangieh CJ, Friedrich MJ, Faure G, Macrae RK, Zhang F. Nat Commun. 2023 Aug 23;14(1):5141. doi: 10.1038/s41467-023-40788-8. PubMed 37612276.
Backbone
  Vector backbone: pHCMV
  Backbone manufacturer: Clontech
  Backbone size w/o insert (bp): 4764
  Vector type: Mammalian Expression
Growth in bacteria
  Bacterial resistance: Ampicillin, 100 μg/mL
  Growth temperature: 37°C
  Growth strain: NEB Stable
  Copy number: High Copy
Gene/Insert
  Gene/Insert name: FLUCV_HE
  Species: Influenza C virus
  Insert size (bp): 1965
  Mutation: mammalian codon optimization
  Promoter: CMV promoter
  Cloning method: Restriction Enzyme; 5′ cloning site EcoRI (not destroyed); 3′ cloning site BglII (not destroyed)
Resource information
  A portion of this plasmid was derived from a plasmid made by: synthesis
Terms and licenses: Academic/Nonprofit Terms; Industry Terms: Not Available to Industry
How to cite: pHCMV_FLUCV_HE was a gift from Feng Zhang (Addgene plasmid # 207275 ; http://n2t.net/addgene:207275 ; RRID:Addgene_207275)
